>Addgene plasmid #130780 | pMSCVbsd-PPARD-T423D | addgene full sequence | sequence record 311097 | Addgene NGS Result
AATGAAAGACCCCACCTGTAGGTTTGGCAAGCTAGCTTAAGTAACGCCATTTTGCAAGGCATGGAAAATA
CATAACTGAGAATAGAGAAGTTCAGATCAAGGTTAGGAACAGAGAGACAGCAGAATATGGGCCAAACAGG
ATATCTGTGGTAAGCAGTTCCTGCCCCGGCTCAGGGCCAAGAACAGATGGTCCCCAGATGCGGTCCCGCC
CTCAGCAGTTTCTAGAGAACCATCAGATGTTTCCAGGGTGCCCCAAGGACCTGAAATGACCCTGTGCCTT
ATTTGAACTAACCAATCAGTTCGCTTCTCGCTTCTGTTCGCGCGCTTCTGCTCCCCGAGCTCAATAAAAG
AGCCCACAACCCCTCACTCGGCGCGCCAGTCCTCCGATAGACTGCGTCGCCCGGGTACCCGTATTCCCAA
TAAAGCCTCTTGCTGTTTGCATCCGAATCGTGGACTCGCTGATCCTTGGGAGGGTCTCCTCAGATTGATT
GACTGCCCACCTCGGGGGTCTTTCATTTGGAGGTTCCACCGAGATTTGGAGACCCCTGCCCAGGGACCAC
CGACCCCCCCGCCGGGAGGTAAGCTGGCCAGCGGTCGTTTCGTGTCTGTCTCTGTCTTTGTGCGTGTTTG
TGCCGGCATCTAATGTTTGCGCCTGCGTCTGTACTAGTTAGCTAACTAGCTCTGTATCTGGCGGACCCGT
GGTGGAACTGACGAGTTCTGAACACCCGGCCGCAACCCTGGGAGACGTCCCAGGGACTTTGGGGGCCGTT
TTTGTGGCCCGACCTGAGGAAGGGAGTCGATGTGGAATCCGACCCCGTCAGGATATGTGGTTCTGGTAGG
AGACGAGAACCTAAAACAGTTCCCGCCTCCGTCTGAATTTTTGCTTTCGGTTTGGAACCGAAGCCGCGCG
TCTTGTCTGCTGCAGCGCTGCAGCATCGTTCTGTGTTGTCTCTGTCTGACTGTGTTTCTGTATTTGTCTG
AAAATTAGGGCCAGACTGTTACCACTCCCTTAAGTTTGACCTTAGGTCACTGGAAAGATGTCGAGCGGAT
CGCTCACAACCAGTCGGTAGATGTCAAGAAGAGACGTTGGGTTACCTTCTGCTCTGCAGAATGGCCAACC
TTTAACGTCGGATGGCCGCGAGACGGCACCTTTAACCGAGACCTCATCACCCAGGTTAAGATCAAGGTCT
TTTCACCTGGCCCGCATGGACACCCAGACCAGGTCCCCTACATCGTGACCTGGGAAGCCTTGGCTTTTGA
CCCCCCTCCCTGGGTCAAGCCCTTTGTACACCCTAAGCCTCCGCCTCCTCTTCCTCCATCCGCCCCGTCT
CTCCCCCTTGAACCTCCTCGTTCGACCCCGCCTCGATCCTCCCTTTATCCAGCCCTCACTCCTTCTCTAG
GCGCCGGAATTAGATCCATGGAGCAGCCACAGGAGGAAGCCCCTGAGGTCCGGGAAGAGGAGGAGAAAGA
GGAAGTGGCAGAGGCAGAAGGAGCCCCAGAGCTCAATGGGGGACCACAGCATGCACTTCCTTCCAGCAGC
TACACAGACCTCTCCCGGAGCTCCTCGCCACCCTCACTGCTGGACCAACTGCAGATGGGCTGTGACGGGG
CCTCATGCGGCAGCCTCAACATGGAGTGCCGGGTGTGCGGGGACAAGGCATCGGGCTTCCACTACGGTGT
TCATGCATGTGAGGGGTGCAAGGGCTTCTTCCGTCGTACGATCCGCATGAAGCTGGAGTACGAGAAGTGT
GAGCGCAGCTGCAAGATTCAGAAGAAGAACCGCAACAAGTGCCAGTACTGCCGCTTCCAGAAGTGCCTGG
CACTGGGCATGTCACACAACGCTATCCGTTTTGGTCGGATGCCGGAGGCTGAGAAGAGGAAGCTGGTGGC
AGGGCTGACTGCAAACGAGGGGAGCCAGTACAACCCACAGGTGGCCGACCTGAAGGCCTTCTCCAAGCAC
ATCTACAATGCCTACCTGAAAAACTTCAACATGACCAAAAAGAAGGCCCGCAGCATCCTCACCGGCAAAG
CCAGCCACACGGCGCCCTTTGTGATCCACGACATCGAGACATTGTGGCAGGCAGAGAAGGGGCTGGTGTG
GAAGCAGTTGGTGAATGGCCTGCCTCCCTACAAGGAGATCAGCGTGCACGTCTTCTACCGCTGCCAGTGC
ACCACAGTGGAGACCGTGCGGGAGCTCACTGAGTTCGCCAAGAGCATCCCCAGCTTCAGCAGCCTCTTCC
TCAACGACCAGGTTACCCTTCTCAAGTATGGCGTGCACGAGGCCATCTTCGCCATGCTGGCCTCTATCGT
CAACAAGGACGGGCTGCTGGTAGCCAACGGCAGTGGCTTTGTCACCCGTGAGTTCCTGCGCAGCCTCCGC
AAACCCTTCAGTGATATCATTGAGCCTAAGTTTGAATTTGCTGTCAAGTTCAACGCCCTGGAACTTGATG
ACAGTGACCTGGCCCTATTCATTGCGGCCATCATTCTGTGTGGAGACCGGCCAGGCCTCATGAACGTTCC
ACGGGTGGAGGCTATCCAGGACACCATCCTGCGTGCCCTCGAATTCCACCTGCAGGCCAACCACCCTGAT
GCCCAGTACCTCTTCCCCAAGCTGCTGCAGAAGATGGCTGACCTGCGGCAACTGGTCACCGAGCACGCCC
AGATGATGCAGCGGATCAAGAAGGACGAAACCGAGACCTCGCTGCACCCTCTGCTCCAGGAGATCTACAA
GGACATGTACTAACGGCGGCACCCAGGCCTCCCTGCAGACTCCAATGGGGCCAGCACTGGAGGGGCCCAC
CCACATGACTTTTCCATTGACCAGCTCTCAAGGGCGAATTCTGCAGATATCCATCACACTGGCGGCCGCT
CGAGGTTAACGAATTCTACCGGGTAGGGGAGGCGCTTTTCCCAAGGCAGTCTGGAGCATGCGCTTTAGCA
GCCCCGCTGGGCACTTGGCGCTACACAAGTGGCCTCTGGCCTCGCACACATTCCACATCCACCGGTAGGC
GCCAACCGGCTCCGTTCTTTGGTGGCCCCTTCGCGCCACCTTCTACTCCTCCCCTAGTCAGGAAGTTCCC
CCCCGCCCCGCAGCTCGCGTCGTGCAGGACGTGACAAATGGAAGTAGCACGTCTCACTAGTCTCGTGCAG
ATGGACAGCACCGCTGAGCAATGGAAGCGGGTAGGCCTTTGGGGCAGCGGCCAATAGCAGCTTTGCTCCT
TCGCTTTCTGGGCTCAGAGGCTGGGAAGGGGTGGGTCCGGGGGCGGGCTCAGGGGCGGGCTCAGGGGCGG
GGCGGGCGCCCGAAGGTCCTCCGGAGGCCCGGCATTCTGCACGCTTCAAAAGCGCACGTCTGCCGCGCTG
TTCTCCTCTTCCTCATCTCCGGGCCTTTCGACCTGCAGCCCAAGCTTACCATGGCCAAGCCTTTGTCTCA
AGAAGAATCCACCCTCATTGAAAGAGCAACGGCTACAATCAACAGCATCCCCATCTCTGAAGACTACAGC
GTCGCCAGCGCAGCTCTCTCTAGCGACGGCCGCATCTTCACTGGTGTCAATGTATATCATTTTACTGGGG
GACCTTGTGCAGAACTCGTGGTGCTGGGCACTGCTGCTGCTGCGGCAGCTGGCAACCTGACTTGTATCGT
CGCGATCGGAAATGAGAACAGGGGCATCTTGAGCCCCTGCGGACGGTGCCGACAGGTGCTTCTCGATCTG
CATCCTGGGATCAAAGCCATAGTGAAGGACAGTGATGGACAGCCGACGGCAGTTGGGATTCGTGAATTGC
TGCCCTCTGGTTATGTGTGGGAGGGCTAATCGATAAAATAAAAGATTTTATTTAGTCTCCAGAAAAAGGG
GGGAATGAAAGACCCCACCTGTAGGTTTGGCAAGCTAGAGAACCATCAGATGTTTCCAGGGTGCCCCAAG
GACCTGAAATGACCCTGTGCCTTATTTGAACTAACCAATCAGTTCGCTTCTCGCTTCTGTTCGCGCGCTT
CTGCTCCCCGAGCTCAATAAAAGAGCCCACAACCCCTCACTCGGCGCGCCAGTCCTCCGATAGACTGCGT
CGCCCGGGTACCCGTGTATCCAATAAACCCTCTTGCAGTTGCATCCGACTTGTGGTCTCGCTGTTCCTTG
GGAGGGTCTCCTCTGAGTGATTGACTACCCGTCAGCGGGGGTCTTTCATGGGTAACAGTTTCTTGAAGTT
GGAGAACAACATTCTGAGGGTAGGAGTCGAATATTAAGTAATCCTGACTCAATTAGCCACTGTTTTGAAT
CCACATACTCCAATACTCCTGAAATAGTTCATTATGGACAGCGCAGAAAGAGCTGGGGAGAATTGTGAAA
TTGTTATCCGCTCACAATTCCACACAACATACGAGCCGGAAGCATAAAGTGTAAAGCCTGGGGTGCCTAA
TGAGTGAGCTAACTCACATTAATTGCGTTGCGCTCACTGCCCGCTTTCCAGTCGGGAAACCTGTCGTGCC
AGCTGCATTAATGAATCGGCCAACGCGCGGGGAGAGGCGGTTTGCGTATTGGGCGCTCTTCCGCTTCCTC
GCTCACTGACTCGCTGCGCTCGGTCGTTCGGCTGCGGCGAGCGGTATCAGCTCACTCAAAGGCGGTAATA
CGGTTATCCACAGAATCAGGGGATAACGCAGGAAAGAACATGTGAGCAAAAGGCCAGCAAAAGGCCAGGA
ACCGTAAAAAGGCCGCGTTGCTGGCGTTTTTCCATAGGCTCCGCCCCCCTGACGAGCATCACAAAAATCG
ACGCTCAAGTCAGAGGTGGCGAAACCCGACAGGACTATAAAGATACCAGGCGTTTCCCCCTGGAAGCTCC
CTCGTGCGCTCTCCTGTTCCGACCCTGCCGCTTACCGGATACCTGTCCGCCTTTCTCCCTTCGGGAAGCG
TGGCGCTTTCTCATAGCTCACGCTGTAGGTATCTCAGTTCGGTGTAGGTCGTTCGCTCCAAGCTGGGCTG
TGTGCACGAACCCCCCGTTCAGCCCGACCGCTGCGCCTTATCCGGTAACTATCGTCTTGAGTCCAACCCG
GTAAGACACGACTTATCGCCACTGGCAGCAGCCACTGGTAACAGGATTAGCAGAGCGAGGTATGTAGGCG
GTGCTACAGAGTTCTTGAAGTGGTGGCCTAACTACGGCTACACTAGAAGAACAGTATTTGGTATCTGCGC
TCTGCTGAAGCCAGTTACCTTCGGAAAAAGAGTTGGTAGCTCTTGATCCGGCAAACAAACCACCGCTGGT
AGCGGTGGTTTTTTTGTTTGCAAGCAGCAGATTACGCGCAGAAAAAAAGGATCTCAAGAAGATCCTTTGA
TCTTTTCTACGGGGTCTGACGCTCAGTGGAACGAAAACTCACGTTAAGGGATTTTGGTCATGAGATTATC
AAAAAGGATCTTCACCTAGATCCTTTTAAATTAAAAATGAAGTTTTAAATCAATCTAAAGTATATATGAG
TAAACTTGGTCTGACAGTTACCAATGCTTAATCAGTGAGGCACCTATCTCAGCGATCTGTCTATTTCGTT
CATCCATAGTTGCCTGACTCCCCGTCGTGTAGATAACTACGATACGGGAGGGCTTACCATCTGGCCCCAG
TGCTGCAATGATACCGCGAGACCCACGCTCACCGGCTCCAGATTTATCAGCAATAAACCAGCCAGCCGGA
AGGGCCGAGCGCAGAAGTGGTCCTGCAACTTTATCCGCCTCCATCCAGTCTATTAATTGTTGCCGGGAAG
CTAGAGTAAGTAGTTCGCCAGTTAATAGTTTGCGCAACGTTGTTGCCATTGCTACAGGCATCGTGGTGTC
ACGCTCGTCGTTTGGTATGGCTTCATTCAGCTCCGGTTCCCAACGATCAAGGCGAGTTACATGATCCCCC
ATGTTGTGCAAAAAAGCGGTTAGCTCCTTCGGTCCTCCGATCGTTGTCAGAAGTAAGTTGGCCGCAGTGT
TATCACTCATGGTTATGGCAGCACTGCATAATTCTCTTACTGTCATGCCATCCGTAAGATGCTTTTCTGT
GACTGGTGAGTACTCAACCAAGTCATTCTGAGAATAGTGTATGCGGCGACCGAGTTGCTCTTGCCCGGCG
TCAATACGGGATAATACCGCGCCACATAGCAGAACTTTAAAAGTGCTCATCATTGGAAAACGTTCTTCGG
GGCGAAAACTCTCAAGGATCTTACCGCTGTTGAGATCCAGTTCGATGTAACCCACTCGTGCACCCAACTG
ATCTTCAGCATCTTTTACTTTCACCAGCGTTTCTGGGTGAGCAAAAACAGGAAGGCAAAATGCCGCAAAA
AAGGGAATAAGGGCGACACGGAAATGTTGAATACTCATACTCTTCCTTTTTCAATATTATTGAAGCATTT
ATCAGGGTTATTGTCTCATGAGCGGATACATATTTGAATGTATTTAGAAAAATAAACAAATAGGGGTTCC
GCGCACATTTCCCCGAAAAGTGCCACCTGACGTCTAAGAAACCATTATTATCATGACATTAACCTATAAA
AATAGGCGTATCACGAGGCCCTTTCGTCTCGCGCGTTTCGGTGATGACGGTGAAAACCTCTGACACATGC
AGCTCCCGGAGACGGTCACAGCTTGTCTGTAAGCGGATGCCGGGAGCAGACAAGCCCGTCAGGGCGCGTC
AGCGGGTGTTGGCGGGTGTCGGGGCTGGCTTAACTATGCGGCATCAGAGCAGATTGTACTGAGAGTGCAC
CATATGCGGTGTGAAATACCGCACAGATGCGTAAGGAGAAAATACCGCATCAGGCGCCATTCGCCATTCA
GGCTGCGCAACTGTTGGGAAGGGCGATCGGTGCGGGCCTCTTCGCTATTACGCCAGCTGGCGAAAGGGGG
ATGTGCTGCAAGGCGATTAAGTTGGGTAACGCCAGGGTTTTCCCAGTCACGACGTTGTAAAACGACGGCG
CAAGGAATGGTGCATGCAAGGAGATGGCGCCCAACAGTCCCCCGGCCACGGGGCCTGCCACCATACCCAC
GCCGAAACAAGCGCTCATGAGCCCGAAGTGGCGAGCCCGATCTTCCCCATCGGTGATGTCGGCGATATAG
GCGCCAGCAACCGCACCTGTGGCGCCGGTGATGCCGGCCACGATGCGTCCGGCGTAGAGGCGATTAGTCC
AATTTGTTAAAGACAGGATATCAGTGGTCCAGGCTCTAGTTTTGACTCAACAATATCACCAGCTGAAGCC
TATAGAGTACGAGCCATAGATAAAATAAAAGATTTTATTTAGTCTCCAGAAAAAGGGGGG
Features (pLannotate 1.2.2; 20 found; start..end, strand, type, name):
      1..517     +  LTR            5' LTR: 5' long terminal repeat from murine embryonic stem cell virus
    581..922     +  misc_feature   MESV Ψ: packaging signal of murine embryonic stem cell virus
    989..1405    +  CDS            gag (truncated): truncated Moloney murine leukemia virus (MMLV) gag gene lacking the start codon
   1418..2740    +  CDS            PPARD: PPARD_HUMAN - Also known as NR1C2, PPARB. Experimental evidence at protein level: Swiss-Prot protein existence level 1. Ligand-activated transcription factor. Receptor that binds peroxisome proliferators such as hypolipidemic drugs and fatty acids. Has a preference for poly-unsaturated fatty acids, such as gamma- linoleic acid and eicosapentanoic acid. Once activated by a ligand, the receptor binds to promoter elements of target genes. Regulates the peroxisomal beta-oxidation pathway of fatty acids. Functions as transcription activator for the acyl-CoA oxidase gene. Decreases expression of NPC
   2891..3390    +  promoter       PGK promoter: mouse phosphoglycerate kinase 1 promoter
   3411..3809    +  CDS            BSD: blasticidin S deaminase; Aspergillus terreus BSD; confers resistance to blasticidin
   3854..3888    +  LTR            3' LTR (ΔU3) (fragment): self-inactivating 3' long terminal repeat (LTR) from Moloney murine leukemia virus
   3885..4179    +  LTR            3' LTR (ΔU3) (fragment): self-inactivating 3' long terminal repeat (LTR) from Moloney murine leukemia virus
   4341..4357    -  protein_bind   lac operator: The lac repressor binds to the lac operator to inhibit transcription in E. coli. This inhibition can be relieved by adding lactose or isopropyl-β-D-thiogalactopyranoside (IPTG). lac repressor encoded by lacI
   4365..4395    -  promoter       lac promoter: promoter for the E. coli lac operon
   4410..4431    -  protein_bind   CAP binding site: CAP binding activates transcription in the presence of cAMP. E. coli catabolite activator protein
   4444..4536    -  CDS            lacI (fragment): lac repressor; lacI; The lac repressor binds to the lac operator to inhibit transcription in E. coli. This inhibition can be relieved by adding lactose or isopropyl-β-D-thiogalactopyranoside (IPTG).
   4719..5307    -  rep_origin     ori: high-copy-number ColE1/pMB1/pBR322/pUC origin of replication
   5478..6338    -  CDS            AmpR: β-lactamase; bla; confers resistance to ampicillin, carbenicillin, and related antibiotics
   6339..6443    -  promoter       AmpR promoter: bla
   6538..6573    +  CDS            rop (fragment): Rop protein, which maintains plasmids at low copy number; rop
   6675..6774    +  misc_feature   bom (fragment): basis of mobility region from pBR322
   6780..6929    -  CDS            lacZα (fragment): LacZα fragment of β-galactosidase; lacZ fragment
   6929..7130    -  CDS            TcR (fragment): tetracycline efflux protein; tet; confers resistance to tetracycline
   7131..7229    +  CDS            env (fragment): murine leukemia virus gPr80 envelope polyprotein precursor; env; proteolytically cleaved into gp70SU and p15TM subunits
