[The description below was written by a language model from this plasmid's Addgene catalogue record and pLannotate feature annotations shown in this document.]
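Description:
pMSCVbsd-PPARD-T423D is a gammaretroviral expression vector built on the pMSCVbsd backbone, a murine stem cell virus design carrying a blasticidin selection cassette. It delivers a point-mutant human PPARD cDNA into mammalian cells by retroviral transduction. In bacteria it is propagated as a high-copy plasmid through a ColE1/pUC-type origin and selected with ampicillin via the β-lactamase gene. The backbone also carries short, non-functional remnants of lac, rop, bom, tetracycline-resistance and env sequences left over from earlier cloning vectors.

The proviral portion begins with the 5' LTR of murine embryonic stem cell virus, followed by the Ψ packaging signal and a truncated gag segment lacking its start codon, which together support efficient encapsidation of the genomic RNA when viral proteins are supplied in trans by a packaging system. The PPARD open reading frame sits immediately downstream and has no annotated internal promoter ahead of it, so it is presumably transcribed from the 5' LTR. It encodes peroxisome proliferator-activated receptor β/δ (NR1C2), a ligand-activated nuclear receptor transcription factor, bearing a T423D substitution introduced by PCR mutagenesis; the record does not state the functional rationale for this change. The insert was cloned between BglII (destroyed) and XhoI sites. Downstream, a mouse PGK promoter drives the blasticidin S deaminase gene, allowing selection of stably transduced cells. The 3' LTR region is annotated only as fragments matching a ΔU3 Moloney LTR, so its exact nature is unclear from the table. The associated publication concerns PPARβ/δ corepressor recruitment and transcriptional regulation of ANGPTL4, which suggests the vector is used for stable expression of receptor variants in such studies.
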