Addgene plasmid #130780: pMSCVbsd-PPARD-T423D
Purpose: Vector encoding PPARD cDNA for retroviral transduction
Depositing lab: Till Adhikary. Depositing organization: Philipps-Universitaet Marburg. Publication: PPARbeta/delta recruits NCOR and regulates transcription reinitiation of ANGPTL4. Legrand N, Bretscher CL, Zielke S, Wilke B, Daude M, Fritz B, Diederich WE, Adhikary T. Nucleic Acids Res. 2019 Oct 10;47(18):9573-9591. doi: 10.1093/nar/gkz685. PubMed 31428774.
Backbone
  Vector backbone: pMSCVbsd
  Vector type: Retroviral
  Selectable markers: Blasticidin
Growth in bacteria
  Bacterial resistance: Ampicillin, 100 μg/mL
  Growth temperature: 37°C
  Growth strain: NEB Stable
  Copy number: High Copy
Gene/Insert
  Gene/Insert name: PPARD T423D
  Species: H. sapiens (human)
  Mutation: T423D
  Entrez Gene: PPARD (a.k.a. FAAR, NR1C2, NUC1, NUCI, NUCII, PPARB)
  Cloning method: Restriction Enzyme; 5′ cloning site BglII (destroyed during cloning); 3′ cloning site XhoI (not destroyed)
  Sequencing primers: 5′ pMSCVseqfw (CCCTTGAACCTCCTCGTTCGACC); 3′ pMSCVseqrv (GAGACGTGCTACTTCCATTTGTC)
Terms and licenses: Academic/Nonprofit Terms; Industry Terms: Not Available to Industry
Depositor comments: Generated by PCR mutagenesis. Please visit https://www.biorxiv.org/content/10.1101/525576v2 for BioRxiv preprint.
How to cite: pMSCVbsd-PPARD-T423D was a gift from Till Adhikary (Addgene plasmid # 130780 ; http://n2t.net/addgene:130780 ; RRID:Addgene_130780)
