>Addgene plasmid #130780 | pMSCVbsd-PPARD-T423D | depositor partial sequence | sequence record 250291 | PPARD T423D
ATGGAGCAGCCACAGGAGGAAGCCCCTGAGGTCCGGGAAGAGGAGGAGAAAGAGGAAGTGGCAGAGGCAG
AAGGAGCCCCAGAGCTCAATGGGGGACCACAGCATGCACTTCCTTCCAGCAGCTACACAGACCTCTCCCG
GAGCTCCTCGCCACCCTCACTGCTGGACCAACTGCAGATGGGCTGTGACGGGGCCTCATGCGGCAGCCTC
AACATGGAGTGCCGGGTGTGCGGGGACAAGGCATCGGGCTTCCACTACGGTGTTCATGCATGTGAGGGGT
GCAAGGGCTTCTTCCGTCGTACGATCCGCATGAAGCTGGAGTACGAGAAGTGTGAGCGCAGCTGCAAGAT
TCAGAAGAAGAACCGCAACAAGTGCCAGTACTGCCGCTTCCAGAAGTGCCTGGCACTGGGCATGTCACAC
AACGCTATCCGTTTTGGTCGGATGCCGGAGGCTGAGAAGAGGAAGCTGGTGGCAGGGCTGACTGCAAACG
AGGGGAGCCAGTACAACCCACAGGTGGCCGACCTGAAGGCCTTCTCCAAGCACATCTACAATGCCTACCT
GAAAAACTTCAACATGACCAAAAAGAAGGCCCGCAGCATCCTCACCGGCAAAGCCAGCCACACGGCGCCC
TTTGTGATCCACGACATCGAGACATTGTGGCAGGCAGAGAAGGGGCTGGTGTGGAAGCAGTTGGTGAATG
GCCTGCCTCCCTACAAGGAGATCAGCGTGCACGTCTTCTACCGCTGCCAGTGCACCACAGTGGAGACCGT
GCGGGAGCTCACTGAGTTCGCCAAGAGCATCCCCAGCTTCAGCAGCCTCTTCCTCAACGACCAGGTTACC
CTTCTCAAGTATGGCGTGCACGAGGCCATCTTCGCCATGCTGGCCTCTATCGTCAACAAGGACGGGCTGC
TGGTAGCCAACGGCAGTGGCTTTGTCACCCGTGAGTTCCTGCGCAGCCTCCGCAAACCCTTCAGTGATAT
CATTGAGCCTAAGTTTGAATTTGCTGTCAAGTTCAACGCCCTGGAACTTGATGACAGTGACCTGGCCCTA
TTCATTGCGGCCATCATTCTGTGTGGAGACCGGCCAGGCCTCATGAACGTTCCACGGGTGGAGGCTATCC
AGGACACCATCCTGCGTGCCCTCGAATTCCACCTGCAGGCCAACCACCCTGATGCCCAGTACCTCTTCCC
CAAGCTGCTGCAGAAGATGGCTGACCTGCGGCAACTGGTCACCGAGCACGCCCAGATGATGCAGCGGATC
AAGAAGGACGAAACCGAGACCTCGCTGCACCCTCTGCTCCAGGAGATCTACAAGGACATGTACTAA
